Addgene plasmid #70084: pNUTN6His Y426F/Y517F hTFNG
Purpose: Expresses N-His tagged nonglycosylated human serum transferrin unable to bind iron in the C-lobe
Depositing lab: Ross MacGillivray & Anne Mason. Depositing organization: University of British Columbia. Publication: Expression, purification, and characterization of authentic monoferric and apo-human serum transferrins. Mason AB, Halbrooks PJ, Larouche JR, Briggs SK, Moffett ML, Ramsey JE, Connolly SA, Smith VC, MacGillivray RT. Protein Expr Purif. 2004 Aug;36(2):318-26. 10.1016/j.pep.2004.04.013 PubMed 15249056.
Backbone
  Vector backbone: pNUT
  Backbone size w/o insert (bp): 7400
  Total vector size (bp): 9700
  Vector type: Mammalian Expression
  Selectable markers: Methotrexate
Growth in bacteria
  Bacterial resistance: Ampicillin, 100 μg/mL
  Growth temperature: 37°C
  Growth strain: DH5alpha
  Copy number: Unknown
Gene/Insert
  Gene/Insert name: mutated human serum transferrin (alt name: Y426F/Y517F hTF NG)
  Species: H. sapiens (human)
  Insert size (bp): 2136
  Mutation: Asn413 Asp, Asn611Asp, Ty426Phe, Tyr517Phe
  GenBank ID: AF28814 PRO1557, PRO2086, TFQTL1
  Entrez Gene: TF (a.k.a. HEL-S-71p, PRO1557, PRO2086, TFQTL1)
  Promoter: SV40
  Tag / fusion protein: N-terminal signal peptide, 4 aa link, 6 His, Factor Xa cleavage site (N terminal on insert); Hexa His tag (N terminal on insert)
  Cloning method: Restriction Enzyme; 5′ cloning site SmaI (not destroyed); 3′ cloning site SmaI (not destroyed)
  Sequencing primers: 5′ CCTTTGCGCCCGGACTCG; 3′ GTGGCAACTTCCAGGGCC
Resource information
  A portion of this plasmid was derived from a plasmid made by: Dr Ross T.A. MacGillivray UBC Vancouver BC Canada
Terms and licenses: Academic/Nonprofit Terms; Industry Terms: Not Available to Industry
How to cite: pNUTN6His Y426F/Y517F hTFNG was a gift from Ross MacGillivray & Anne Mason (Addgene plasmid # 70084 ; http://n2t.net/addgene:70084 ; RRID:Addgene_70084)
