[The description below was written by a language model from this plasmid's Addgene catalogue record and pLannotate feature annotations shown in this document.]
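Description:
pNUTN6His Y426F/Y517F hTFNG is a mammalian expression plasmid built on the pNUT backbone for producing a recombinant, secreted form of human serum transferrin. It is propagated in E. coli through a high-copy ColE1/pUC-type origin with ampicillin resistance (AmpR, β-lactamase). In mammalian cells it is selected with methotrexate, using a mouse dihydrofolate reductase (DHFR) cassette. In the annotated sequence, the SV40 enhancer/early promoter lies directly upstream of DHFR in the same orientation. DHFR is followed by hepatitis B virus-derived fragments (X, epsilon and core pieces), which probably supply 3′ processing signals for that marker. Leftover pieces of lac, rop, bom and tetracycline-resistance sequence are cloning remnants.

The payload is a 2,136 bp transferrin (TF) coding sequence inserted at SmaI sites and followed by the human growth hormone polyadenylation signal. The protein carries an N-terminal signal peptide, a four-residue linker, a hexahistidine tag and a Factor Xa cleavage site, allowing secretion, metal-affinity purification and tag removal. Asn413Asp and Asn611Asp eliminate the N-linked glycosylation sites, and Tyr426Phe and Tyr517Phe replace the iron-liganding tyrosines of the C-lobe. The resulting protein can bind iron only in the N-lobe, giving an authentic monoferric transferrin for biochemical study.

The catalogue names SV40 as the promoter, but the feature table shows no annotated promoter directly upstream of the TF reading frame, so the element driving the insert is not clear from the annotation. The deposited sequence is 8,073 nt, whereas the catalogue lists a total size of about 9,700 bp; this discrepancy is unresolved in the record.
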