Features (pLannotate 1.2.2; 18 found; start..end, strand, type, name):
      1..2136    +  CDS            TF: TRFE_HUMAN - Experimental evidence at protein level: Swiss-Prot protein existence level 1. (Microbial infection) Serves as an iron source for Neisseria species, which capture the protein and extract its iron for their own use. From Homo sapiens (Human).
   2310..2932    +  polyA_signal   hGH poly(A) signal: human growth hormone polyadenylation signal
   2966..2982    -  protein_bind   lac operator: The lac repressor binds to the lac operator to inhibit transcription in E. coli. This inhibition can be relieved by adding lactose or isopropyl-β-D-thiogalactopyranoside (IPTG). lac repressor encoded by lacI
   2990..3020    -  promoter       lac promoter: promoter for the E. coli lac operon
   3035..3056    -  protein_bind   CAP binding site: CAP binding activates transcription in the presence of cAMP. E. coli catabolite activator protein
   3069..3161    -  CDS            lacI (fragment): lac repressor; lacI; The lac repressor binds to the lac operator to inhibit transcription in E. coli. This inhibition can be relieved by adding lactose or isopropyl-β-D-thiogalactopyranoside (IPTG).
   3344..3932    -  rep_origin     ori: high-copy-number ColE1/pMB1/pBR322/pUC origin of replication
   4103..4963    -  CDS            AmpR: β-lactamase; bla; confers resistance to ampicillin, carbenicillin, and related antibiotics
   4964..5068    -  promoter       AmpR promoter: bla
   5163..5198    +  CDS            rop (fragment): Rop protein, which maintains plasmids at low copy number; rop
   5300..5399    +  misc_feature   bom (fragment): basis of mobility region from pBR322
   5405..5559    -  CDS            lacZα (fragment): LacZα fragment of β-galactosidase; lacZ fragment
   5579..5860    -  CDS            TcR (fragment): tetracycline efflux protein; tet; confers resistance to tetracycline
   5852..5944    -  CDS            C (fragment): CAPSD_HBVCP - Experimental evidence at protein level: Swiss-Prot protein existence level 1. Encapsidates hepatitis delta genome. From Chimpanzee hepatitis B virus (isolate United Kingdom/LSH/1988) (HBVcpz).
   5937..5997    -  ncRNA          HBV epsilon: Accession: RF01047 - HBV RNA encapsidation signal epsilon
   6010..6447    -  CDS            X (fragment): X_HBVA3 - Experimental evidence at protein level: Swiss-Prot protein existence level 1. Multifunctional protein that plays a role in silencing host antiviral defenses and promoting viral transcription. Does not seem to be essential for HBV infection. May be directly involved in development of cirrhosis and liver cancer (hepatocellular carcinoma). Most of cytosolic activities involve modulation of cytosolic calcium. The effect on apoptosis is controversial depending on the cell types in which the studies have been conducted. May induce apoptosis by localizing in mitochondria and causing loss of
   6525..7088    -  CDS            DHFR: mouse dihydrofolate reductase; Mus musculus Dhfr
   7116..7473    -  promoter       SV40 promoter: SV40 enhancer and early promoter
>Addgene plasmid #70084 | pNUTN6His Y426F/Y517F hTFNG | depositor full sequence | sequence record 129389 | pNUTN6His Y426F/Y517F hTFNG sequence 8073 bps
ATGAGGCTCGCCGTGGGAGCCCTGCTGGTCTGCGCCGTCCTAGGGCTGTGTCTGGCTGTCCCTGATAAAC
ATCATCATCATCATCATATCGAGGGAAGGGTCCCTGATAAAACTGTGAGATGGTGTGCAGTGTCGGAGCA
TGAGGCCACTAAGTGCCAGAGTTTCCGCGACCATATGAAAAGCGTCATTCCATCCGATGGTCCCAGTGTT
GCTTGTGTGAAGAAAGCCTCCTACCTTGATTGCATCAGGGCCATTGCGGCAAACGAAGCGGATGCTGTGA
CACTGGATGCAGGTTTGGTGTATGATGCTTACCTGGCTCCCAATAACCTGAAGCCTGTGGTGGCAGAGTT
CTATGGGTCAAAAGAGGATCCACAGACTTTCTATTATGCTGTTGCTGTGGTGAAGAAGGATAGTGGCTTC
CAGATGAACCAGCTTCGAGGCAAGAAGTCCTGCCACACGGGTCTAGGCAGGTCCGCTGGGTGGAACATCC
CCATAGGCTTACTTTACTGTGACTTACCTGAGCCACGTAAACCTCTTGAGAAAGCAGTGGCCAATTTCTT
CTCGGGCAGCTGTGCCCCTTGTGCGGATGGGACGGACTTCCCCCAGCTGTGTCAACTGTGTCCAGGGTGT
GGCTGCTCCACCCTTAACCAATACTTCGGCTACTCGGGAGCCTTCAAGTGTCTGAAGGATGGTGCTGGGG
ATGTGGCCTTTGTCAAGCACTCGACTATATTTGAGAACTTGGCAAACAAGGCTGACAGGGACCAGTATGA
GCTGCTTTGCCTGGACAACACCCGGAAGCCGGTAGATGAATACAAGGACTGCCACTTGGCCCAGGTCCCT
TCTCATACCGTCGTGGCCCGAAGTATGGGCGGCAAGGAGGACTTGATCTGGGAGCTTCTCAACCAGGCCC
AGGAACATTTTGGCAAAGACAAATCAAAAGAATTCCAACTATTCAGCTCTCCTCATGGGAAGGACCTGCT
GTTTAAGGACTCTGCCCACGGGTTTTTAAAAGTCCCCCCCAGGATGGATGCCAAGATGTACCTGGGCTAT
GAGTATGTCACTGCCATCCGGAATCTACGGGAAGGCACATGCCCAGAAGCCCCAACAGATGAATGCAAGC
CTGTGAAGTGGTGTGCGCTGAGCCACCACGAGAGGCTCAAGTGTGATGAGTGGAGTGTTAACAGTGTAGG
GAAAATAGAGTGTGTATCAGCAGAGACCACCGAAGACTGCATCGCCAAGATCATGAATGGAGAAGCTGAT
GCCATGAGCTTGGATGGAGGGTTTGTCTACATAGCGGGCAAGTGTGGTCTGGTGCCTGTCTTGGCAGAAA
ACTACGATAAGAGCGATAATTGTGAGGATACACCAGAGGCAGGGTTTTTCGCTGTAGCAGTGGTGAAGAA
ATCAGCTTCTGACCTCACCTGGGACAATCTGAAAGGCAAGAAGTCCTGCCATACGGCAGTTGGCAGAACC
GCTGGCTGGAACATCCCCATGGGCCTGCTCTACAATAAGATCAACCACTGCAGATTTGATGAATTTTTCA
GTGAAGGTTGTGCCCCTGGGTCTAAGAAAGACTCCAGTCTCTGTAAGCTGTGTATGGGCTCAGGCCTAAA
CCTGTGTGAACCCAACAACAAAGAGGGATACTACGGCTTCACAGGCGCTTTCAGGTGTCTGGTTGAGAAG
GGAGATGTGGCCTTTGTGAAACACCAGACTGTCCCACAGAACACTGGGGGAAAAAACCCTGATCCATGGG
CTAAGAATCTGAATGAAAAAGACTATGAGTTGCTGTGCCTTGATGGTACCAGGAAACCTGTGGAGGAGTA
TGCGAACTGCCACCTGGCCAGAGCCCCGAATCACGCTGTGGTCACACGGAAAGATAAGGAAGCTTGCGTC
CACAAGATATTACGTCAACAGCAGCACCTATTTGGAAGCGACGTAACTGACTGCTCGGGCAACTTTTGTT
TGTTCCGGTCGGAAACCAAGGACCTTCTGTTCAGAGATGACACAGTATGTTTGGCCAAACTTCATGACAG
AAACACATATGAAAAATACTTAGGAGAAGAATATGTCAAGGCTGTTGGTAACCTGAGAAAATGCTCCACC
TCATCACTCCTGGAAGCCTGCACTTTCCGTAGACCTTAATAGCTCGAGGTAGGGCTGCCACCAAGGTGAA
GATGGGAACGCAGATGATCCATGAGTTTGCCCTGGTTTCACTGGCCCAAGTGGTTTGTGCTAACCACGTC
TGTCTTCACAGCTCTGTGTTGCCATGTGTGCTGAACAAAAAATAAAAATTATTATTGATTTTATATTTCG
GGTGGCATCCCTGTGACCCCTCCCCAGTGCCTCTCCTGGCCCTGGAAGTTGCCACTCCAGTGCCCACCAG
CCTTGTCCTAATAAAATTAAGTTGCATCATTTTGTCTGACTAGGTGTCCTTCTATAATATTATGGGGTGG
AGGGGGGTGGTATGGAGCAAGGGGCAAGTTGGGAAGACAACCTGTAGGGCCTGCGGGGTCTATTGGGAAC
CAAGCTGGAGTGCAGTGGCACAATCTTGGCTCACTGCAATCTCCGCCTCCTGGGTTCAAGCGATTCTCCT
GCCTCAGCCTCCCGAGTTGTTGGGATTCCAGGCATGCATGACCAGGCTCAGCTAATTTTTGTTTTTTTGG
TAGAGACGGGGTTTCACCATATTGGCCAGGCTGGTCTCCAACTCCTAATCTCAGGTGATCTACCCACCTT
GGCCTCCCAAATTGCTGGGATTACAGGCGTGAACCACTGCTCCCTTCCCTGTCCTTCTGATTTTAAAATA
ACTATACCAGCAGGAGGACGTCCAGACACAGCATAGGCTACCTGGCCATGCCCAACCGGTGGGACATTTG
AGTTGCTTGCTTGGCACTGTCCTCTCATGCGTTGGGTCCACTCAGTAGATGCCTGTTGAATTCGTAATCA
TGTCATAGCTGTTTCCTGTGTGAAATTGTTATCCGCTCACAATTCCACACAACATACGAGCCGGAAGCAT
AAAGTGTAAAGCCTGGGGTGCCTAATGAGTGAGCTAACTCACATTAATTGCGTTGCGCTCACTGCCCGCT
TTCCAGTCGGGAAACCTGTCGTGCCAGCTGCATTAATGAATCGGCCAACGCGCGGGGAGAGGCGGTTTGC
GTATTGGGCGCTCTTCCGCTTCCTCGCTCACTGACTCGCTGCGCTCGGTCGTTCGGCTGCGGCGAGCGGT
ATCAGCTCACTCAAAGGCGGTAATACGGTTATCCACAGAATCAGGGGATAACGCAGGAAAGAACATGTGA
GCAAAAGGCCAGCAAAAGGCCAGGAACCGTAAAAAGGCCGCGTTGCTGGCGTTTTTCCATAGGCTCCGCC
CCCCTGACGAGCATCACAAAAATCGACGCTCAAGTCAGAGGTGGCGAAACCCGACAGGACTATAAAGATA
CCAGGCGTTTCCCCCTGGAAGCTCCCTCGTGCGCTCTCCTGTTCCGACCCTGCCGCTTACCGGATACCTG
TCCGCCTTTCTCCCTTCGGGAAGCGTGGCGCTTTCTCATAGCTCACGCTGTAGGTATCTCAGTTCGGTGT
AGGTCGTTCGCTCCAAGCTGGGCTGTGTGCACGAACCCCCCGTTCAGCCCGACCGCTGCGCCTTATCCGG
TAACTATCGTCTTGAGTCCAACCCGGTAAGACACGACTTATCGCCACTGGCAGCAGCCACTGGTAACAGG
ATTAGCAGAGCGAGGTATGTAGGCGGTGCTACAGAGTTCTTGAAGTGGTGGCCTAACTACGGCTACACTA
GAAGAACAGTATTTGGTATCTGCGCTCTGCTGAAGCCAGTTACCTTCGGAAAAAGAGTTGGTAGCTCTTG
ATCCGGCAAACAAACCACCGCTGGTAGCGGTGGTTTTTTTGTTTGCAAGCAGCAGATTACGCGCAGAAAA
AAAGGATCTCAAGAAGATCCTTTGATCTTTTCTACGGGGTCTGACGCTCAGTGGAACGAAAACTCACGTT
AAGGGATTTTGGTCATGAGATTATCAAAAAGGATCTTCACCTAGATCCTTTTAAATTAAAAATGAAGTTT
TAAATCAATCTAAAGTATATATGAGTAAACTTGGTCTGACAGTTACCAATGCTTAATCAGTGAGGCACCT
ATCTCAGCGATCTGTCTATTTCGTTCATCCATAGTTGCCTGACTCCCCGTCGTGTAGATAACTACGATAC
GGGAGGGCTTACCATCTGGCCCCAGTGCTGCAATGATACCGCGAGACCCACGCTCACCGGCTCCAGATTT
ATCAGCAATAAACCAGCCAGCCGGAAGGGCCGAGCGCAGAAGTGGTCCTGCAACTTTATCCGCCTCCATC
CAGTCTATTAATTGTTGCCGGGAAGCTAGAGTAAGTAGTTCGCCAGTTAATAGTTTGCGCAACGTTGTTG
CCATTGCTACAGGCATCGTGGTGTCACGCTCGTCGTTTGGTATGGCTTCATTCAGCTCCGGTTCCCAACG
ATCAAGGCGAGTTACATGATCCCCCATGTTGTGCAAAAAAGCGGTTAGCTCCTTCGGTCCTCCGATCGTT
GTCAGAAGTAAGTTGGCCGCAGTGTTATCACTCATGGTTATGGCAGCACTGCATAATTCTCTTACTGTCA
TGCCATCCGTAAGATGCTTTTCTGTGACTGGTGAGTACTCAACCAAGTCATTCTGAGAATAGTGTATGCG
GCGACCGAGTTGCTCTTGCCCGGCGTCAATACGGGATAATACCGCGCCACATAGCAGAACTTTAAAAGTG
CTCATCATTGGAAAACGTTCTTCGGGGCGAAAACTCTCAAGGATCTTACCGCTGTTGAGATCCAGTTCGA
TGTAACCCACTCGTGCACCCAACTGATCTTCAGCATCTTTTACTTTCACCAGCGTTTCTGGGTGAGCAAA
AACAGGAAGGCAAAATGCCGCAAAAAAGGGAATAAGGGCGACACGGAAATGTTGAATACTCATACTCTTC
CTTTTTCAATATTATTGAAGCATTTATCAGGGTTATTGTCTCATGAGCGGATACATATTTGAATGTATTT
AGAAAAATAAACAAATAGGGGTTCCGCGCACATTTCCCCGAAAAGTGCCACCTGACGTCTAAGAAACCAT
TATTATCATGACATTAACCTATAAAAATAGGCGTATCACGAGGCCCTTTCGTCTCGCGCGTTTCGGTGAT
GACGGTGAAAACCTCTGACACATGCAGCTCCCGGAGACGGTCACAGCTTGTCTGTAAGCGGATGCCGGGA
GCAGACAAGCCCGTCAGGGCGCGTCAGCGGGTGTTGGCGGGTGTCGGGGCTGGCTTAACTATGCGGCATC
AGAGCAGATTGTACTGAGAGTGCACCATATGCGGTGTGAAATACCGCACAGATGCGTAAGGAGAAAATAC
CGCATCAGGCGCCATTCGCCATTCAGGCTGCGCAACTGTTGGGAAGGGCGATCGGTGCGGGCCTCTTCGC
TATTACGCCAGCTGGCGAAAGGGGGATGTGCTGCAAGGCGATTAAGTTGGGTAACGCCAGGGTTTTCCCA
GTCACGACGTTGTAAAACGACGGCCAGTGCCAAGCTTGCATGCCTGCAGGTCGACGCTCTCCCTTATGCG
ACTCCTGCATTAGGAAGCAGCCCAGTAGTAGGTTGAGGCCGTTGAGCACCGCCGCCGCAAGGAATGGTGC
ATGCAAGGAGATGGCGCCCAACAGTCCCCCGGCCACGGGGCCTGCCACCATACCCACGCCGAAACAAGCG
CTCATGAGCCCGAAGTGGCGAGCCCGATCTTCCCCATCGGTGATGTCGGCGATATAGGCGCCAGCAACCG
CACCTGTGGCGCCGGTGATGCCGGCCACGATGCGTCCGGCGTAGAGGATCTCTGACGGAAGGAAAGAAGT
CAGAAGGCAAAAACGAGAGTAACTCCACAGTAGCTCCAAATTCTTTATAAGGGTCAATGTCCATGCCCCA
AAGCCACCCAAGGCACAGCTTGGAGGCTTGAACAGTGGGACATGTACAAGAGATGATTAGGCAGAGGTGA
AAAAGTTGCATGGTGCTGGTGCGCAGACCAATTTATGCCTACAGCCTCCTAATACAAAGACCTTTAACCT
AATCTCCTCCCCCAGCTCCTCCCAGTCCTTAAACACACAGTCTTTGAAGTAGGCCTCAAGGTCGGTCGTT
GACATTGCTGGGAGTCCAAGAGTCCTCTTATGTAAGACCTTGGGCAGGATCTGATGGGCGTTCACGGTGG
TCTCCATGCAACGTGCAGAGGTGAAGCGAAGTGCACACGGACCGGCAGATGAGAAGGCACAGACGGGGAG
ACCGCGTAAAGAGAGGTGCGCCCCGTGGTCGGCTGGAACGGCAGACGGAGAAGGGGACGAGAGAGTCCCA
AGCGGCCCCGCGAGGGGTCGTCCGCGGGATTCAGCGCCGACGGGACGTAAACAAAGGACGTCCCGCGAAG
GATCTAAAGCCAGCAAAAGTCCCATGGTCTTATAAAAATGCATAGCTTTAGGAGGGGAGCAGAGAACTTG
AAAGCATCTTCCTGTTAGTCTTTCTTCTCGTAGACTTCAAACTTATACTTGATGCCTTTTTCCTCCTGGA
CCTCAGAGAGGACGCCTGGGTATTCTGGGAGAAGTTTATATTTCCCCAAATCAATTTCTGGGAAAAACGT
GTCACTTTCAAATTCCTGCATGATCCTTGTCACAAAGAGTCTGAGGTGGCCTGGTTGATTCATGGCTTCC
TGGTAAACAGAACTGCCTCCGACTATCCAAACCATGTCTACTTTACTTGCCAATTCCGGTTGTTCAATAA
GTCTTAAGGCATCATCCAAACTTTTGGCAAGAAAATGAGCTCCTCGTGGTGGTTCTTTGAGTTCTCTACT
GAGAACTATATTAATTCTGTCCTTTAAAGGTCGATTCTTCTCAGGAATGGAGAACCAGGTTTTCCTACCC
ATAATCACCAGATTCTGTTTACCTTCCACTGAAGAGGTTGTGGTCATTCTTTGGAAGTACTTGAACTCGT
TCCTGAGCGGAGGCCAGGGTCGGTCTCCGTTCTTGCCAATCCCCATATTTTGGGACACGGCGACGATGCA
GTTCAATGGTCGAACCATGATGGCAATTCTAGAATCGATAAGCTTTTTGCAAAAGCCTAGGCCTCCAAAA
AAGCCTCCTCACTACTTCTGGAATAGCTCAGAGGCCGAGGCGGCCTCGGCCTCTGCATAAATAAAAAAAA
TTAGTCAGCCATGGGGCGGAGAATGGGCGGAACTGGGCGGAGTTAGGGGCGGGATGGGCGGAGTTAGGGG
CGGGACTATGGTTGCTGACTAATTGAGATGCATGCTTTGCATACTTCTGCCTGCTGGGGAGCCTGGGGAC
TTTCCACACCTGGTTGCTGACTAATTGAGATGCATGCTTTGCATACTTCTGCCTGCTGGGGAGCCTGGGG
ACTTTCCACACCCTAACTGACACACATTCCACAGCTGGTTCTTTCCGCCTCAGAAGGTACCTTGGTTTTT
AAAACCAGCCTGGAGTAGAGCAGATGGGTTAAGGTGAGTGACCCCTCAGCCCTGGACATTCTTAGATGAG
CCCCCTCAGGAGTAGAGAATAATGTTGAGATGAGTTCTGTTGGCTAAAATAATCAAGGCTAGTCTTTATA
AAACTGTCTCCTCTTCTCCTAGCTTCGATCCAGAGAGAGACCTGGGCGGAGCTGGTCGCTGCTCAGGAAC
TCCAGGAAAGGAGAAGCTGAGGTTACCACGCTGCGAATGGGTTTACGGAGATAGCTGGCTTTCCGGGGTG
AGTTCTCGTAAACTCCAGAGCAGCGATAGGCCGTAATATCGGGGAAAGCACTATAGGGACATGATGTTCC
ACACGTCACATGGGTCGTCCTATCCGAGCCAGTCGTGCCAAAGGGGCGGTCCCGCTGTGCACACTGGCGC
TCCAGGGAGCTCTGCACTCCGCCCGAAAAGTGCGCTCGGCTCTGCCAAGGACGCGGGGCGCGTGACTATG
CGTGGGCTGGAGCAACCGCCTGCTGGGTGCAAACCCTTTGCGCCCGGACTCGTCCAACGACTATAAAGAG
GGCAGGCTGTCCTCTAAGCGTCA
