>Addgene plasmid #70084 | pNUTN6His Y426F/Y517F hTFNG | addgene partial sequence | sequence record 129381 | pNUT-R 5'-GTGGCAACTTCCAGGGCC-3'
GCCACCCCTAGAGTCGACTCAATCAATCAGCGGCCGCCCTCGAGCTATTAAGGTCTACGGAAAGTGCAGG
CTTCCAGGAGTGATGAGGTGGAGCATTTTCTCAGGTTACCAACAGCCTTGACATATTCTTCTCCTAAGTA
TTTTTCATATGTGTTTCTGTCATGAAGTTTGGCCAAACATACTGTGTCATCTCTGAACAGAAGGTCCTTG
GTTTCCGACCGGAACAAACAAAAGTTGCCCGAGCAGTCAGTTACGTCGCTTCCAAATAGGTGCTGCTGTT
GACGTAATATCTTGTGGACGCAAGCTTCCTTATCTTTCCGTGTGACCACAGCGTGATTCGGGGCTCTGGC
CAGGTGGCAGTTCGCATACTCCTCCACAGGTTTCCTGGTACCATCAAGGCACAGCAACTCATAGTCTTTT
TCATTCAGATTCTTAGCCCATGGATCAGGGTTTTTTCCCCCAGTGTTCTGTGGGACAGTCTGGTGTTTCA
CAAAGGCCACATCTCCCTTCTCAACCAGACACCTGAAAGCGCCTGTGAAGCCGTAGTATCCCTCTTTGTT
GTTGGGTTCACACAGGTTTAGGCCTGAGCCCATACACAGCTTACAGAGACTGGAGTCTTTCTTAGACCCA
GGGGCACAACCTTCACTGAAAAATTCATCAAATCTGCAGTGGTTGATCTTATTGTAGAGCAGGCCCATGG
GGATGTTCCAGCCAGCGGTTCTGCCAACTGCCGTATGGCAGGACTTCTTGCCTTTCAGATTGTCCCAGGT
GAGGTCAGAAGCTGATTTCTTCACCACTGCTACAGCGAAAAACCCTGCCTCTGGTGTATCCTCACAATTA
TCGCTCTTATCGTAGTTTTCTGCCAAGACAGGCACCAGACCACACTTGCCCGCTATGTAGACAAACCCTC
CATC
