>Addgene plasmid #70084 | pNUTN6His Y426F/Y517F hTFNG | addgene partial sequence | sequence record 129385 | pNUT-F 5'-CCTTTGCGCCCGGACTCG-3'
AGCGTCACCCCTAGAGTCGACGCGGCCGCCCGGGAAGATGAGGCTCGCCGTGGGAGCCCTGCTGGTCTGC
GCCGTCCTAGGGCTGTGTCTGGCTGTCCCTGATAAACATCATCATCATCATCATATCGAGGGAAGGGTCC
CTGATAAAACTGTGAGATGGTGTGCAGTGTCGGAGCATGAGGCCACTAAGTGCCAGAGTTTCCGCGACCA
TATGAAAAGCGTCATTCCATCCGATGGTCCCAGTGTTGCTTGTGTGAAGAAAGCCTCCTACCTTGATTGC
ATCAGGGCCATTGCGGCAAACGAAGCGGATGCTGTGACACTGGATGCAGGTTTGGTGTATGATGCTTACC
TGGCTCCCAATAACCTGAAGCCTGTGGTGGCAGAGTTCTATGGGTCAAAAGAGGATCCACAGACTTTCTA
TTATGCTGTTGCTGTGGTGAAGAAGGATAGTGGCTTCCAGATGAACCAGCTTCGAGGCAAGAAGTCCTGC
CACACGGGTCTAGGCAGGTCCGCTGGGTGGAACATCCCCATAGGCTTACTTTACTGTGACTTACCTGAGC
CACGTAAACCTCTTGAGAAAGCAGTGGCCAATTTCTTCTCGGGCAGCTGTGCCCCTTGTGCGGATGGGAC
GGACTTCCCCCAGCTGTGTCAACTGTGTCCAGGGTGTGGCTGCTCCACCCTTAACCAATACTTCGGCTAC
TCGGGAGCCTTCAAGTGTCTGAAGGATGGTGCTGGGGATGTGGCCTTTGTCAAGCACTCGACTATATTTG
AGAACTTGGCAAACAAGGCTGACAGGGACCAGTATGAGCTGCTTTGCCTGGACAACACCCGGAAGCCGGT
AGATGAATACAAGGACTGCCACTTGGCCCAGGTCCCTTCTCATACCGTCGTGGCCCGAAGTAT
